>Addgene plasmid #24589 | pLD-puro-PGKnVA | addgene partial sequence | sequence record 73168 | mPGK-F 5'-cattctgcacgcttcaaaag-3'
CCGGGCCTTTCGGCTAGCACCATGGACTACAAAGACCATGACGGTGATTATAAAGATCATGACATCGATT
ACAAGGATGACGATGACAAGCCTGCAGGAGAAAATCTGTACTTCCAGGGGAGAGGAGGCAGCGAGAACCT
GTACTTTCAGGGGCCTGCAGGAAGACATCACCATCACCATCACAGCGGCGGAAGATGGAGCCACCCTCAG
TTCGAGAAGGGAGGAGGAAGCGGCGGAGGCAGCGGAGGAGGAAGCTGGAGCCACCCGCAGTTCGAGAAAG
CGATCGCCAGAGAGCTGTTCAACCTGCTGGGCGAGAACCAGCCCCCCGTGGTGATCAAGGCGATCGCCAC
CGGTAAGCTTACAAGTTTGTACAAAAAAGCTGAACGAGAAACGTAAAATGATATAAATATCAATATATTA
AATTAGATTTTGCATAAAAAACAGACTACATAATACTGTAAAACACAACATATCCAGTCACTATGGCGGC
CGCATTAGGCACCCCAGGCTTTACACTTTATGCTTCCGGCTCGTATAATGTGTGGATTTTGAGTTAGGAT
CCGTCGAGATTTTCAGGAGCTAAGGAAGCTAAAATGGAGAAAAAAATCACTGGATATACCACCGTTGATA
TATCCCAATGGCATCGTAAAGAACATTTTGAGGCATTTCAGTCAGTTGCTCAATGTACCTATAACCAGAC
CGTTCAGCTGGATATTACGGCCTTTTTAAAGACCGTAAAGAAAAATAAGCACAAGTTTTATCCGGCCTTT
ATTCACATTCTTGCCCGCCTGATGAATGCTCATCCGGAATTCCGTATGGCATGAAAGACGGTGAGCTGGT
GATATGGGAT
