[The description below was written by a language model from this plasmid's Addgene catalogue record.]
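Description:
pLD-puro-PGKnVA is a lentiviral Gateway destination vector built on the pLKO.1 backbone for expressing N-terminally affinity-tagged proteins in mammalian cells. It was made by inserting a PCR-amplified mouse PGK promoter into the related vector pLD-puro-CnVA, so that the tagged open reading frame is driven by this moderate, broadly active housekeeping promoter. The recorded insert is a Gateway cassette of about 1.7 kb flanked by attR1 and attR2 sites. In an LR recombination reaction with an entry clone, the cassette is replaced by the gene of interest and the attR sites are consumed.

The requirement for a ccdB-tolerant host and the dual chloramphenicol and ampicillin resistance fit a standard Gateway cassette, which carries the ccdB counter-selection gene and a chloramphenicol marker, with ampicillin resistance presumably supplied by the backbone. After recombination, loss of ccdB allows recovery of correct clones in ordinary E. coli strains. The plasmid is listed as low copy.

The cassette sits downstream of the VA ("versatile affinity") tag, described as a 3xFLAG, 6xHis and StrepIII combination, so the recombined ORF is produced as an N-terminal fusion suited to single-step or tandem affinity purification. A puromycin marker allows selection of transduced mammalian cells, although the record does not say which promoter drives it. No feature table is provided, so the lentiviral elements can only be inferred from the pLKO.1 parentage. The associated publication describes a lentiviral functional proteomics approach, consistent with using this vector for stable delivery of tagged baits and purification of their protein complexes for mass spectrometry.
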