Addgene plasmid #24589: pLD-puro-PGKnVA
Depositing lab: Jason Moffat. Depositing organization: University of Toronto. Publication: A lentiviral-based functional proteomics approach identifies chromatin remodelling complexes important for the induction of pluripotency. Mak AB, Ni Z, Hewel JA, Chen GI, Zhong G, Karamboulas K, Blakely K, Smiley S, Marcon E, Roudeva D, Li J, Olsen JB, Punna T, Isserlin R, Chetyrkin S, Gingras AC, Emili A, Greenblatt J, Moffat J. Mol Cell Proteomics. 2010 May;9(5):811-23. 10.1074/mcp.M000002-MCP201 PubMed 20305087.
Backbone
  Vector backbone: pLKO.1
  Vector type: Mammalian Expression, Lentiviral
  Selectable markers: Puromycin
Growth in bacteria
  Bacterial resistance: Chloramphenicol and Ampicillin, 25 & 100 μg/mL
  Growth temperature: 30°C
  Growth strain: ccdB Survival
  Growth instructions: DB3.1 or ccdB resistance strain. We do not allow E. coli harbouring this plasmid to grow to saturation (no longer than 14 hours). We prefer to grow it at 30C and 180RPM of shaking when applicable.
  Copy number: Low Copy
Gene/Insert
  Gene/Insert name: Gateway(TM) cassette
  Insert size (bp): 1705
  Tag / fusion protein: VA (N terminal on insert)
  Cloning method: Gateway Cloning; 5′ cloning site attR1 (destroyed during cloning); 3′ cloning site attR2 (destroyed during cloning)
  Sequencing primers: 5′ mPGK-F
Terms and licenses: Academic/Nonprofit Terms; Industry Terms: Not Available to Industry
Depositor comments: The mouse PGK promoter was PCR-amplified and cloned into pLD-puro-CnVA (Plasmid #24587) to generate pLD-puro-PGKnVA. VA= versatile affinity tag, 3XFlag, 6XHis+StrepIII
How to cite: pLD-puro-PGKnVA was a gift from Jason Moffat (Addgene plasmid # 24589 ; http://n2t.net/addgene:24589 ; RRID:Addgene_24589)
